Addgene plasmid #207328: Dox-Akt
Purpose: PiggyBac vector backbone encoding doxycycline-inducible expression of membrane-localized Akt1 (without pleckstrin homology domain)
Depositing lab: Jared Toettcher. Depositing organization: Princeton University. Publication: Control of gastruloid patterning and morphogenesis by the Erk and Akt signaling pathways. Underhill EJ, Toettcher JE. Development. 2023 Aug 15;150(16):dev201663. doi: 10.1242/dev.201663. Epub 2023 Aug 17. PubMed 37590131.
Backbone
  Vector backbone: PiggyBac
  Backbone manufacturer: System Biosciences
  Backbone size w/o insert (bp): 3093
  Total vector size (bp): 9827
  Vector type: Bacterial Expression
Growth in bacteria
  Bacterial resistance: Ampicillin, 100 μg/mL
  Growth temperature: 37°C
  Growth strain: DH5alpha
  Copy number: Unknown
Gene/Insert
  Gene/Insert name: rac protein kinase-alpha (alt name: AKT1)
  Species: H. sapiens (human)
  Insert size (bp): 1110
  Mutation: range: 129 - 480
  Entrez Gene: AKT1 (a.k.a. AKT, PKB, PKB-ALPHA, PRKBA, RAC, RAC-ALPHA)
  Promoter: Tet Response Element
  Tag / fusion protein: myristoylation tag - BFP (N terminal on insert)
  Cloning method: Gibson Cloning
  Sequencing primers: 5′ TCGTCGACTAGTCCAGTGTG; 3′ CCCACTGACGGGCACCGGAG
Terms and licenses: Academic/Nonprofit Terms; Industry Terms: Not Available to Industry
Depositor comments: Please note: Plasmid contains a G130E mutation in AKT1 compared to the NCBI reference sequence AAA36539.1. This mutation is not known to affect plasmid function.
How to cite: Dox-Akt was a gift from Jared Toettcher (Addgene plasmid # 207328 ; http://n2t.net/addgene:207328 ; RRID:Addgene_207328)
