[The description below was written by a language model from this plasmid's Addgene catalogue record and pLannotate feature annotations shown in this document.]
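Description:
Dox-Akt is a PiggyBac transposon plasmid of about 9.8 kb, built on a System Biosciences backbone, for doxycycline-inducible expression of a membrane-targeted human AKT1 in mammalian cells. The catalogue lists the vector type as bacterial expression, but the annotated parts are mammalian regulatory elements; in E. coli the plasmid is simply propagated through a high-copy ColE1/pUC-type origin with ampicillin selection (AmpR). The PiggyBac terminal repeats implied by the backbone are not picked up in the feature table.

The inducible cassette is driven by a TRE3G Tet-responsive promoter, followed by an attB1 site, TagBFP and an AKT1 fragment, and ends with a WPRE to enhance transcript expression. According to the record, the insert covers residues 129–480, so it lacks the pleckstrin homology domain, and it carries an N-terminal myristoylation tag fused to BFP. The lipid anchor replaces PH-domain-mediated membrane recruitment, and the blue fluorescence reports expression. The depositor notes a G130E difference from the reference sequence that is not known to affect function.

A second unit begins with an EF-1α core promoter, interrupted by tet operator sequences, and EF-1α intron A. It runs across the plasmid's numbering origin into a FusionRed coding sequence, a TetR-derived coding sequence and a second WPRE. This arrangement appears to supply a red marker for integrated cells together with the Tet regulator needed for TRE3G, although the record does not say which transactivator it is or how the two proteins are linked. The associated study concerns Erk and Akt signalling in gastruloid patterning and morphogenesis, which suggests the plasmid is used to make stable cell lines in which Akt activity can be switched on with doxycycline.
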