Features (pLannotate 1.2.2; 27 found; start..end, strand, type, name):
     75..770     +  CDS            FusionRed: FusionRed is a basic (constitutively fluorescent) red fluorescent protein published in 2012, derived from Entacmaea quadricolor. It has low acid sensitivity.
    837..1454    +  CDS            tetR: TETR2_ECOLX - Experimental evidence at protein level: Swiss-Prot protein existence level 1. TetR is the repressor of the tetracycline resistance element; its N-terminal region forms a helix-turn-helix structure and binds DNA. Binding of tetracycline to TetR reduces the repressor affinity for the tetracycline resistance gene (tetA) promoter operator sites. From Escherichia coli.
   1639..1669    +  misc_feature   MCS (fragment): pUC18/19 multiple cloning site
   1670..1688    +  misc_feature   MCS (fragment): pBluescript multiple cloning site
   1688..2276    +  misc_feature   WPRE: woodchuck hepatitis virus posttranscriptional regulatory element
   2627..2726    -  misc_feature   bom (fragment): basis of mobility region from pBR322
   2828..2863    -  CDS            rop (fragment): Rop protein, which maintains plasmids at low copy number; rop
   2958..3062    +  promoter       AmpR promoter: bla
   3063..3923    +  CDS            AmpR: β-lactamase; bla; confers resistance to ampicillin, carbenicillin, and related antibiotics
   4094..4682    +  rep_origin     ori: high-copy-number ColE1/pMB1/pBR322/pUC origin of replication
   4865..4957    +  CDS            lacI (fragment): lac repressor; lacI; The lac repressor binds to the lac operator to inhibit transcription in E. coli. This inhibition can be relieved by adding lactose or isopropyl-β-D-thiogalactopyranoside (IPTG).
   4970..4991    +  protein_bind   CAP binding site: CAP binding activates transcription in the presence of cAMP. E. coli catabolite activator protein
   5006..5036    +  promoter       lac promoter: promoter for the E. coli lac operon
   5044..5060    +  protein_bind   lac operator: The lac repressor binds to the lac operator to inhibit transcription in E. coli. This inhibition can be relieved by adding lactose or isopropyl-β-D-thiogalactopyranoside (IPTG). lac repressor encoded by lacI
   5457..5478    +  CDS            Rev (fragment): human immunodeficiency virus 1 (HIV-1) Rev protein; rev; enhances nuclear export of unspliced and incompletely spliced viral mRNAs
   5537..5912    +  promoter       TRE3G promoter: 3rd-generation Tet-responsive promoter that can be activated by binding of Tet-On® 3G
   5958..5982    +  protein_bind   attB1: mutant version of attB; recombination site for the Gateway® BP reaction BP Clonase™
   6036..6734    +  CDS            TagBFP: TagBFP is a basic (constitutively fluorescent) blue fluorescent protein published in 2008, derived from Entacmaea quadricolor. It is reported to be a very rapidly-maturing monomer with very low acid sensitivity.
   6761..7811    +  CDS            Akt1 (fragment): human serine/threonine protein kinase activated by growth factors; AKT1
   7921..7951    +  misc_feature   MCS (fragment): pUC18/19 multiple cloning site
   7952..7970    +  misc_feature   MCS (fragment): pBluescript multiple cloning site
   7970..8558    +  misc_feature   WPRE: woodchuck hepatitis virus posttranscriptional regulatory element
   8637..8798    +  promoter       EF-1α core promoter (fragment): core promoter for human elongation factor EF-1α
   8803..8822    +  promoter       PLtetO-1 promoter (fragment): modified phage lambda PL promoter with tet operator sites (Lutz and Bujard, 1997)
   8824..8843    +  promoter       PLtetO-1 promoter (fragment): modified phage lambda PL promoter with tet operator sites (Lutz and Bujard, 1997)
   8849..8886    +  promoter       EF-1α core promoter (fragment): core promoter for human elongation factor EF-1α
   8887..9825    +  intron         EF-1α intron A: intron upstream of the start codon of human EF-1α
>Addgene plasmid #207328 | Dox-Akt | addgene full sequence | sequence record 413074 | Addgene NGS Result
GTGTCGTGAGGGGATCTGGAGCTCTCGAGAATTCTCACGCGTCAAGTGGAGCAAGGCAGGTGGACAGTGG
ATCCATGGTGAGCGAGCTGATTAAGGAGAACATGCCCATGAAGCTGTACATGGAGGGCACCGTGAACAAC
CACCACTTCAAGTGCACATCCGAGGGCGAAGGCAAGCCCTACGAGGGCACCCAGACCATGAGAATCAAGG
TCGTCGAGGGCGGCCCTCTCCCCTTCGCCTTCGACATCCTGGCTACCAGCTTCATGTACGGCAGCAGAAC
CTTCATCAAGCACCCTCCGGGCATCCCCGACTTCTTTAAGCAGTCCTTCCCTGAGGGCTTCACATGGGAG
AGAGTCACCACATACGAAGACGGGGGCGTGCTGACCGCTACCCAGGACACCAGCCTCCAGGACGGCTGCC
TCATCTACAACGTCAAGGTTAGAGGGGTGAACTTCCCAGCCAACGGCCCTGTGATGCAGAAGAAAACACT
CGGCTGGGAGGCCTCCACCGAGACGATGTACCCCGCTGACGGCGGCCTGGAAGGCGCATGTGACATGGCC
CTGAAGCTCGTGGGCGGGGGCCACCTGATCTGCAACCTTGAGACCACATACAGATCCAAGAAACCCGCTA
CGAACCTCAAGATGCCCGGCGTCTACAACGTGGACCACAGACTGGAAAGAATCAAGGAGGCCGACGATGA
GACCTACGTCGAGCAGCACGAGGTGGCTGTGGCCAGATACTCTACTGGTGGCGCTGGTGATGGAGGTAAA
GGAAGCGGAGCTACTAACTTCAGCCTGCTGAAGCAGGCTGGAGACGTGGAGGAGAACCCTGGACCTATGA
GCCGGCTGGACAAGAGCAAAGTGATCAACAGCGCCCTGGAACTGCTGAACGGCGTGGGCATCGAGGGCCT
GACCACCCGGAAGCTGGCCCAGAAACTGGGCGTGGAACAGCCCACCCTGTACTGGCACGTGAAGAACAAG
CGGGCCCTGCTGGACGCCCTGCCCATCGAGATGCTGGACCGGCACCACACCCACAGCTGCCCTCTGGAAG
GCGAGAGCTGGCAGGACTTCCTGCGGAACAACGCCAAGAGCTACAGATGCGCCCTGCTGAGCCACCGGGA
CGGCGCCAAAGTGCACCTGGGCACCAGACCCACCGAGAAGCAGTACGAGACACTGGAAAACCAGCTGGCC
TTCCTGTGCCAGCAGGGCTTCAGCCTGGAAAACGCCCTGTACGCCCTGAGCGCCGTGGGCCACTTCACCC
TGGGCTGCGTGCTGGAAGAACAGGAACACCAGGTCGCCAAAGAGGAAAGAGAGACACCCACCACCGACAG
CATGCCCCCCCTGCTGAAGCAGGCCATCGAGCTGTTCGACAGACAGGGCGCCGAGCCCGCCTTCCTGTTC
GGCCTGGAACTGATCATCTGCGGCCTCGAGAAGCAGCTGAAGTGCGAGAGCGGCGGACCCACCGACGCCC
TGGACGACTTCGACCTGGACATGCTGCCCGCCGATGCCCTGGATGATTTTGATCTGGATATGCTCCCTGC
TGACGCTCTCGATGACTTCGATCTCGATATGCTGCCAGGCTAGCCTGCAGGCGGCCGCAACTCCCACCTG
CAACATGCGTGACTGACTGAGGCCGCGACTCTAGAGTCGACCTGCAGGCATGCAAGCTTGATATCAAGCT
TATCGATAATCAACCTCTGGATTACAAAATTTGTGAAAGATTGACTGGTATTCTTAACTATGTTGCTCCT
TTTACGCTATGTGGATACGCTGCTTTAATGCCTTTGTATCATGCTATTGCTTCCCGTATGGCTTTCATTT
TCTCCTCCTTGTATAAATCCTGGTTGCTGTCTCTTTATGAGGAGTTGTGGCCCGTTGTCAGGCAACGTGG
CGTGGTGTGCACTGTGTTTGCTGACGCAACCCCCACTGGTTGGGGCATTGCCACCACCTGTCAGCTCCTT
TCCGGGACTTTCGCTTTCCCCCTCCCTATTGCCACGGCGGAACTCATCGCCGCCTGCCTTGCCCGCTGCT
GGACAGGGGCTCGGCTGTTGGGCACTGACAATTCCGTGGTGTTGTCGGGGAAATCATCGTCCTTTCCTTG
GCTGCTCGCCTGTGTTGCCACCTGGATTCTGCGCGGGACGTCCTTCTGCTACGTCCCTTCGGCCCTCAAT
CCAGCGGACCTTCCTTCCCGCGGCCTGCTGCCGGCTCTGCGGCCTCTTCCGCGTCTTCGCCTTCGCCCTC
AGACGAGTCGGATCTCCCTTTGGGCCGCCTCCCCGCATCGCCCGCCCCACGACCCGCAGCGCCCGACCGA
AAGGAGCGCACGACCCCATGCATCGATACTAGTTAAAAGTTTTGTTACTTTATAGAAGAAATTTTGAGTT
TTTGTTTTTTTTTAATAAATAAATAAACATAAATAAATTGTTTGTTGAATTTATTATTAGTATGTAAGTG
TAAATATAATAAAACTTAATATCTATTCAAATTAATAAATAAACCTCGATATACAGACCGATAAAACACA
TGCGTCAATTTTACGCATGATTATCTTTAACGTACGTCACAATATGATTATCTTTCTAGGGTTAATCTAG
TATACGCGTATGCGGCCGCTTAATTAATCCATGGCGCCTGATGCGGTATTTTCTCCTTACGCATCTGTGC
GGTATTTCACACCGCATATGGTGCACTCTCAGTACAATCTGCTCTGATGCCGCATAGTTAAGCCAGCCCC
GACACCCGCCAACACCCGCTGACGCGCCCTGACGGGCTTGTCTGCTCCCGGCATCCGCTTACAGACAAGC
TGTGACCGTCTCCGGGAGCTGCATGTGTCAGAGGTTTTCACCGTCATCACCGAAACGCGCGAGACGAAAG
GGCCTCGTGATACGCCTATTTTTATAGGTTAATGTCATGATAATAATGGTTTCTTAGACGTCAGGTGGCA
CTTTTCGGGGAAATGTGCGCGGAACCCCTATTTGTTTATTTTTCTAAATACATTCAAATATGTATCCGCT
CATGAGACAATAACCCTGATAAATGCTTCAATAATATTGAAAAAGGAAGAGTATGAGTATTCAACATTTC
CGTGTCGCCCTTATTCCCTTTTTTGCGGCATTTTGCCTTCCTGTTTTTGCTCACCCAGAAACGCTGGTGA
AAGTAAAAGATGCTGAAGATCAGTTGGGTGCACGAGTGGGTTACATCGAACTGGATCTCAACAGCGGTAA
GATCCTTGAGAGTTTTCGCCCCGAAGAACGTTTTCCAATGATGAGCACTTTTAAAGTTCTGCTATGTGGC
GCGGTATTATCCCGTATTGACGCCGGGCAAGAGCAACTCGGTCGCCGCATACACTATTCTCAGAATGACT
TGGTTGAGTACTCACCAGTCACAGAAAAGCATCTTACGGATGGCATGACAGTAAGAGAATTATGCAGTGC
TGCCATAACCATGAGTGATAACACTGCGGCCAACTTACTTCTGACAACGATCGGAGGACCGAAGGAGCTA
ACCGCTTTTTTGCACAACATGGGGGATCATGTAACTCGCCTTGATCGTTGGGAACCGGAGCTGAATGAAG
CCATACCAAACGACGAGCGTGACACCACGATGCCTGTAGCAATGGCAACAACGTTGCGCAAACTATTAAC
TGGCGAACTACTTACTCTAGCTTCCCGGCAACAATTAATAGACTGGATGGAGGCGGATAAAGTTGCAGGA
CCACTTCTGCGCTCGGCCCTTCCGGCTGGCTGGTTTATTGCTGATAAATCTGGAGCCGGTGAGCGTGGGT
CTCGCGGTATCATTGCAGCACTGGGGCCAGATGGTAAGCCCTCCCGTATCGTAGTTATCTACACGACGGG
GAGTCAGGCAACTATGGATGAACGAAATAGACAGATCGCTGAGATAGGTGCCTCACTGATTAAGCATTGG
TAACTGTCAGACCAAGTTTACTCATATATACTTTAGATTGATTTAAAACTTCATTTTTAATTTAAAAGGA
TCTAGGTGAAGATCCTTTTTGATAATCTCATGACCAAAATCCCTTAACGTGAGTTTTCGTTCCACTGAGC
GTCAGACCCCGTAGAAAAGATCAAAGGATCTTCTTGAGATCCTTTTTTTCTGCGCGTAATCTGCTGCTTG
CAAACAAAAAAACCACCGCTACCAGCGGTGGTTTGTTTGCCGGATCAAGAGCTACCAACTCTTTTTCCGA
AGGTAACTGGCTTCAGCAGAGCGCAGATACCAAATACTGTTCTTCTAGTGTAGCCGTAGTTAGGCCACCA
CTTCAAGAACTCTGTAGCACCGCCTACATACCTCGCTCTGCTAATCCTGTTACCAGTGGCTGCTGCCAGT
GGCGATAAGTCGTGTCTTACCGGGTTGGACTCAAGACGATAGTTACCGGATAAGGCGCAGCGGTCGGGCT
GAACGGGGGGTTCGTGCACACAGCCCAGCTTGGAGCGAACGACCTACACCGAACTGAGATACCTACAGCG
TGAGCTATGAGAAAGCGCCACGCTTCCCGAAGGGAGAAAGGCGGACAGGTATCCGGTAAGCGGCAGGGTC
GGAACAGGAGAGCGCACGAGGGAGCTTCCAGGGGGAAACGCCTGGTATCTTTATAGTCCTGTCGGGTTTC
GCCACCTCTGACTTGAGCGTCGATTTTTGTGATGCTCGTCAGGGGGGCGGAGCCTATGGAAAAACGCCAG
CAACGCGGCCTTTTTACGGTTCCTGGCCTTTTGCTGGCCTTTTGCTCACATGTTCTTTCCTGCGTTATCC
CCTGATTCTGTGGATAACCGTATTACCGCCTTTGAGTGAGCTGATACCGCTCGCCGCAGCCGAACGACCG
AGCGCAGCGAGTCAGTGAGCGAGGAAGCGGAAGAGCGCCCAATACGCAAACCGCCTCTCCCCGCGCGTTG
GCCGATTCATTAATGCAGCTGGCACGACAGGTTTCCCGACTGGAAAGCGGGCAGTGATCGCAACGCAATT
AATGTGAGTTAGCTCACTCATTAGGCACCCCAGGCTTTACACTTTATGCTTCCGGCTCGTATGTTGTGTG
GAATTGTGAGCGGATAACAATTTCACACAGGAAACAGCTATGACCATGATTACGCCGGGGCGCGCCATTC
TAGATTAACCCTAGAAAGATAGTCTGCGTAAAATTGACGCATGCATTCTTGAAATATTGCTCTCTCTTTC
TAAATAGCGCGAATCCGTCGCTGTGCATTTAGGACATCTCAGTCGCCGCTTGGAGCTCCCGTGAGGCGTG
CTTGTCAATGCGGTAAGTGTCACTGATTTTGAACTATAACGACCGCGTGAGTCAAAATGACGCATGATTA
TCTTTTACGTGACTTTTAAGATTTAACTCATACGATAATTATATTGTTATTTCATGTTCTACTTACGTGA
TAACTTATTATATATATATTTTCTTGTTATAGATATCAACTAGAATGCTAGCATGGGCCCAGATCTCCGA
GGGGACCCGACAGGCCCGCAGGGACAGCAGAGATCCAGTTTGGATCGATCGATCACGAGACTAGCCTCGA
GTTGGCTTTACTCCCTATCAGTGATAGAGAACGTATGAAGAGTTTACTCCCTATCAGTGATAGAGAACGT
ATGCAGACTTTACTCCCTATCAGTGATAGAGAACGTATAAGGAGTTTACTCCCTATCAGTGATAGAGAAC
GTATGACCAGTTTACTCCCTATCAGTGATAGAGAACGTATCTACAGTTTACTCCCTATCAGTGATAGAGA
ACGTATATCCAGTTTACTCCCTATCAGTGATAGAGAACGTATAAGCTTTAGGCGTGTACGGTGGGCGCCT
ATAAAAGCAGAGCTCGTTTAGTGAACCGTCAGATCGCCTGGAGCAATTCCACAACACTTTTGTCTTATAC
CAACTTTCCGTACCACTTCCTACCCTCGTAAACCGGTTCGTCGACTAGTCCAGTGTGGTGGAATTCTGCA
GATATCAACAAGTTTGTACAAAAAAGCAGGCTCCACCATGGGTTCCTCCAAATCCAAGCCCAAGGACGCA
TCTCAGCGACGTCGCATGAGCGAGCTGATTAAGGAGAACATGCACATGAAGCTGTACATGGAGGGCACCG
TGGACAACCATCACTTCAAGTGCACATCCGAGGGCGAAGGCAAGCCCTACGAGGGCACCCAGACCATGAG
AATCAAGGTGGTCGAGGGCGGCCCTCTCCCCTTCGCCTTCGACATCCTGGCTACTAGCTTCCTCTACGGC
AGCAAGACCTTCATCAACCACACCCAGGGCATCCCCGACTTCTTCAAGCAGTCCTTCCCTGAGGGCTTCA
CATGGGAGAGAGTCACCACATACGAAGACGGGGGCGTGCTGACCGCTACCCAGGACACCAGCCTCCAGGA
CGGCTGCCTCATCTACAACGTCAAGATCAGAGGGGTGAACTTCACATCCAACGGCCCTGTGATGCAGAAG
AAAACACTCGGCTGGGAGGCCTTCACCGAGACGCTGTACCCCGCTGACGGCGGCCTGGAAGGCAGAAACG
ACATGGCCCTGAAGCTCGTGGGCGGGAGCCATCTGATCGCAAACATCAAGACCACATATAGATCCAAGAA
ACCCGCTAAGAACCTCAAGATGCCTGGCGTCTACTATGTGGACTACAGACTGGAAAGAATCAAGGAGGCC
AACAACGAGACCTACGTCGAGCAGCACGAGGTGGCAGTGGCCAGATACTGCGACCTCCCTAGCAAACTGG
GGCACAAGCTTAATAGTGCTGGTGGTGAATTCATGAGCGAGGCTGAAGAGATGGAGGTGTCCCTGGCCAA
GCCCAAGCACCGCGTGACCATGAACGAGTTTGAGTACCTGAAGCTGCTGGGCAAGGGCACTTTCGGCAAG
GTGATCCTGGTGAAGGAGAAGGCCACAGGCCGCTACTACGCCATGAAGATCCTCAAGAAGGAAGTCATCG
TGGCCAAGGACGAGGTGGCCCACACACTCACCGAGAACCGCGTCCTGCAGAACTCCAGGCACCCCTTCCT
CACAGCCCTGAAGTACTCTTTCCAGACCCACGACCGCCTCTGCTTTGTCATGGAGTACGCCAACGGGGGC
GAGCTGTTCTTCCACCTGTCCCGGGAACGTGTGTTCTCCGAGGACCGGGCCCGCTTCTATGGCGCTGAGA
TTGTGTCAGCCCTGGACTACCTGCACTCGGAGAAGAACGTGGTGTACCGGGACCTCAAGCTGGAGAACCT
CATGCTGGACAAGGACGGGCACATTAAGATCACAGACTTCGGGCTGTGCAAGGAGGGGATCAAGGACGGT
GCCACCATGAAGACCTTTTGCGGCACACCTGAGTACCTGGCCCCCGAGGTGCTGGAGGACAATGACTACG
GCCGTGCAGTGGACTGGTGGGGGCTGGGCGTGGTCATGTACGAGATGATGTGCGGTCGCCTGCCCTTCTA
CAACCAGGACCATGAGAAGCTTTTTGAGCTCATCCTCATGGAGGAGATCCGCTTCCCGCGCACGCTTGGT
CCCGAGGCCAAGTCCTTGCTTTCAGGGCTGCTCAAGAAGGACCCCAAGCAGAGGCTTGGCGGGGGCTCCG
AGGACGCCAAGGAGATCATGCAGCATCGCTTCTTTGCCGGTATCGTGTGGCAGCACGTGTACGAGAAGAA
GCTCAGCCCACCCTTCAAGCCCCAGGTCACGTCGGAGACTGACACCAGGTATTTTGATGAGGAGTTCACG
GCCCAGATGATCACCATCACACCACCTGACCAAGATGACAGCATGGAGTGTGTGGACAGCGAGCGCAGGC
CCCACTTCCCCCAGTTCTCCTACTCGGCCAGCAGCACGGCCATGGCTTATCCTTACGACGTCCCCGACTA
CGCCAGTCTGGGACCTGGACTGTGACCTGCAGGCGGCCGCAACTCCCACCTGCAACATGCGTGACTGACT
GAGGCCGCGACTCTAGAGTCGACCTGCAGGCATGCAAGCTTGATATCAAGCTTATCGATAATCAACCTCT
GGATTACAAAATTTGTGAAAGATTGACTGGTATTCTTAACTATGTTGCTCCTTTTACGCTATGTGGATAC
GCTGCTTTAATGCCTTTGTATCATGCTATTGCTTCCCGTATGGCTTTCATTTTCTCCTCCTTGTATAAAT
CCTGGTTGCTGTCTCTTTATGAGGAGTTGTGGCCCGTTGTCAGGCAACGTGGCGTGGTGTGCACTGTGTT
TGCTGACGCAACCCCCACTGGTTGGGGCATTGCCACCACCTGTCAGCTCCTTTCCGGGACTTTCGCTTTC
CCCCTCCCTATTGCCACGGCGGAACTCATCGCCGCCTGCCTTGCCCGCTGCTGGACAGGGGCTCGGCTGT
TGGGCACTGACAATTCCGTGGTGTTGTCGGGGAAATCATCGTCCTTTCCTTGGCTGCTCGCCTGTGTTGC
CACCTGGATTCTGCGCGGGACGTCCTTCTGCTACGTCCCTTCGGCCCTCAATCCAGCGGACCTTCCTTCC
CGCGGCCTGCTGCCGGCTCTGCGGCCTCTTCCGCGTCTTCGCCTTCGCCCTCAGACGAGTCGGATCTCCC
TTTGGGCCGCCTCCCCGCATCGCCCGCCCCACGACCCGCAGCGCCCGACCGAAAGGAGCGCACGACCCCA
TGCATCGGGCTCCGGTGCCCGTCAGTGGGCAGAGCGCACATCGCCCACAGTCCCCGAGAAGTTGGGGGGA
GGGGTCGGCAATTGAACCGGTGCCTAGAGAAGGTGGCGCGGGGTAAACTGGGAAAGTGATGTCGTGTACT
GGCTCCGCCTTTTTCCCGAGGGTGGGGGAGAACCGTATATAAGTGCAGGATCTCCCTATCAGTGATAGAG
ATCTCCCTATCAGTGATAGAGATCGTCGACGTTCTTTTTCGCAACGGGTTTGCCGCCAGAACACAGGTAA
GTGCCGTGTGTGGTTCCCGCGGGCCTGGCCTCTTTACGGGTTATGGCCCTTGCGTGCCTTGAATTACTTC
CACCTGGCTGCAGTACGTGATTCTTGATCCCGAGCTTCGGGTTGGAAGTGGGTGGGAGAGTTCGAGGCCT
TGCGCTTAAGGAGCCCCTTCGCCTCGTGCTTGAGTTGAGGCCTGGCCTGGGCGCTGGGGCCGCCGCGTGC
GAATCTGGTGGCACCTTCGCGCCTGTCTCGCTGCTTTCGATAAGTCTCTAGCCATTTAAAATTTTTGATG
ACCTGCTGCGACGCTTTTTTTCTGGCAAGATAGTCTTGTAAATGCGGGCCAAGATCTGCACACTGGTATT
TCGGTTTTTGGGGCCGCGGGCGGCGACGGGGCCCGTGCGTCCCAGCGCACATGTTCGGCGAGGCGGGGCC
TGCGAGCGCGGCCACCGAGAATCGGACGGGGGTAGTCTCAAGCTGGCCGGCCTGCTCTGGTGCCTGGCCT
CGCGCCGCCGTGTATCGCCCCGCCCTGGGCGGCAAGGCTGGCCCGGTCGGCACCAGTTGCGTGAGCGGAA
AGATGGCCGCTTCCCGGCCCTGCTGCAGGGAGCTCAAAATGGAGGACGCGGCGCTCGGGAGAGCGGGCGG
GTGAGTCACCCACACAAAGGAAAAGGGCCTTTCCGTCCTCAGCCGTCGCTTCATGTGACTCCACGGAGTA
CCGGGCGCCGTCCAGGCACCTCGATTAGTTCTCGAGCTTTTGGAGTACGTCGTCTTTAGGTTGGGGGGAG
GGGTTTTATGCGATGGAGTTTCCCCACACTGAGTGGGTGGAGACTGAAGTTAGGCCAGCTTGGCACTTGA
TGTAATTCTCCTTGGAATTTGCCCTTTTTAAGTTTGGATCTTGGTTCATTCTCAAGCCTCAGACAGTGGT
TCAAAGTTTTTTTCTTCCATTTCAG
